Addgene plasmid #208863: pHAGE-FKBP-GFP-NAP1-S37K/A44E (delta-NDP52)
Purpose: Stably express GFP-tagged NAP1 (delta-NDP52) for CID induced mitophagy
Depositing lab: Sascha Martens. Depositing organization: University of Vienna. Publication: Control of mitophagy initiation and progression by the TBK1 adaptors NAP1 and SINTBAD. Adriaenssens E, Nguyen TN, Sawa-Makarska J, Khuu G, Schuschnig M, Shoebridge S, Watts EM, Csalyi KD, Padman BS, Lazarou M, Martens S. bioRxiv September 25, 202 10.1101/2023.09.25.559255.
Backbone
  Vector backbone: pHAGE
  Vector type: Mammalian Expression
Growth in bacteria
  Bacterial resistance: Ampicillin, 100 μg/mL
  Growth temperature: 37°C
  Growth strain: NEB Stable
  Copy number: Unknown
Gene/Insert
  Gene/Insert name: NAP1
  Species: H. sapiens (human)
  Mutation: S37K/A44E (disrupts NDP52 binding)
  Entrez Gene: AZI2 (a.k.a. AZ2, NAP1, TILP)
  Tag / fusion protein: FKBP-GFP (N terminal on insert)
  Cloning method: Gibson Cloning
Terms and licenses: Academic/Nonprofit Terms; Industry Terms: Not Available to Industry
How to cite: pHAGE-FKBP-GFP-NAP1-S37K/A44E (delta-NDP52) was a gift from Sascha Martens (Addgene plasmid # 208863 ; http://n2t.net/addgene:208863 ; RRID:Addgene_208863)
