[The description below was written by a language model from this plasmid's Addgene catalogue record and pLannotate feature annotations shown in this document.]
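Description:
pHAGE-FKBP-GFP-NAP1-S37K/A44E (delta-NDP52) is a 9,048 nt HIV-1-derived lentiviral transfer plasmid on the pHAGE backbone, catalogued as a mammalian expression vector and intended for stable expression in mammalian cells. It is propagated in E. coli through a high-copy ColE1/pUC-type origin and selected with ampicillin via the bla gene. The viral region carries a truncated 5' LTR, the Ψ packaging signal with a gag fragment, the Rev response element for Rev-dependent nuclear export of the genomic RNA, the cPPT/CTS element, and a self-inactivating ΔU3 3' LTR. After integration, transcription of the payload therefore depends on the internal promoter. No mammalian selection marker is annotated, so the GFP tag is the only evident means of identifying transduced cells.

The expression cassette is driven by the CMV enhancer and promoter and is followed by a WPRE, which enhances transcript stability and expression. The open reading frame begins with two tandem copies of FKBP12, the second annotated as a synthetic gene with alternative codons. These are followed by monomeric EGFP, a short multiple cloning site remnant serving as a linker, and human NAP1 (AZI2), a TBK1 adaptor protein. NAP1 carries the S37K/A44E substitutions, which the record states disrupt binding to the autophagy receptor NDP52.

The construct is meant for chemically induced dimerization (CID) mitophagy assays. In such systems, a dimerizing compound typically tethers an FKBP-fused protein to a partner domain anchored on mitochondria, although the record does not describe the partner construct. This variant allows the contribution of the NAP1–NDP52 interaction to mitophagy initiation to be tested, with GFP reporting localization of the fusion protein.
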