Features (pLannotate 1.2.2; 27 found; start..end, strand, type, name):
    377..634     +  LTR            5' LTR (truncated): truncated 5' long terminal repeat (LTR) from HIV-1
    681..806     +  misc_feature   HIV-1 Ψ: packaging signal of human immunodeficiency virus type 1
    790..1128    +  CDS            HIV-1 gag (fragment): gag protein from human immunodeficiency virus 1; gag
   1303..1536    +  misc_feature   RRE: The Rev response element (RRE) of HIV-1 allows for Rev-dependent mRNA export from the nucleus to the cytoplasm.
   1913..2013    +  CDS            Rev (fragment): human immunodeficiency virus 1 (HIV-1) Rev protein; rev; enhances nuclear export of unspliced and incompletely spliced viral mRNAs
   2062..2179    +  misc_feature   cPPT/CTS: central polypurine tract and central termination sequence of HIV-1
   2231..2534    +  enhancer       CMV enhancer: human cytomegalovirus immediate early enhancer
   2535..2738    +  promoter       CMV promoter: human cytomegalovirus (CMV) immediate early promoter
   2827..3150    +  CDS            FKBP1A: FKB1A_HUMAN - Also known as FKBP1, FKBP12. Experimental evidence at protein level: Swiss-Prot protein existence level 1. Keeps in an inactive conformation TGFBR1, the TGF-beta type I serine/threonine kinase receptor, preventing TGF-beta receptor activation in absence of ligand. Recruits SMAD7 to ACVR1B which prevents the association of SMAD2 and SMAD3 with the activin receptor complex, thereby blocking the activin signal. May modulate the RYR1 calcium channel activity. PPIases accelerate the folding of proteins. It catalyzes the cis-trans isomerization of proline imidic peptide bonds in oligop
   3157..3477    +  CDS            FKBP: human FK506-binding protein FKBP12 synthetic gene with alternative codons
   3496..4209    +  CDS            mEGFP: mEGFP is a basic (constitutively fluorescent) green fluorescent protein published in 2002, derived from Aequorea victoria. It has moderate acid sensitivity.
   4210..4255    +  misc_feature   MCS (fragment): multiple cloning site
   4255..5427    +  CDS            AZI2: AZI2_HUMAN - Also known as NAP1, TBKBP2. Experimental evidence at protein level: Swiss-Prot protein existence level 1. Adapter protein which binds TBK1 and IKBKE playing a role in antiviral innate immunity. Activates serine/threonine-protein kinase TBK1 and facilitates its oligomerization. Enhances the phosphorylation of NF-kappa-B p65 subunit RELA by TBK1. Promotes TBK1-induced as well as TNF-alpha or PMA-induced activation of NF-kappa-B. Participates in IFNB promoter activation via TICAM1. From Homo sapiens (Human).
   5438..6026    +  misc_feature   WPRE: woodchuck hepatitis virus posttranscriptional regulatory element
   6034..6099    +  CDS            nef (fragment): NEF_HV1Z2 - Experimental evidence at protein level: Swiss-Prot protein existence level 1. Extracellular Nef protein targets CD4(+) T-lymphocytes for apoptosis by interacting with CXCR4 surface receptors. From Human immunodeficiency virus type 1 group M subtype D (isolate Z2/CDC-Z34) (HIV-1).
   6101..6334    +  LTR            3' LTR (ΔU3): self-inactivating 3' long terminal repeat (LTR) from HIV-1
   6539..6643    +  promoter       AmpR promoter: bla
   6644..7504    +  CDS            AmpR: β-lactamase; bla; confers resistance to ampicillin, carbenicillin, and related antibiotics
   7675..8263    +  rep_origin     ori: high-copy-number ColE1/pMB1/pBR322/pUC origin of replication
   8446..8500    +  CDS            lacI (fragment): lac repressor; lacI; The lac repressor binds to the lac operator to inhibit transcription in E. coli. This inhibition can be relieved by adding lactose or isopropyl-β-D-thiogalactopyranoside (IPTG).
   8506..8599    +  rep_origin     SV40 ori (fragment): SV40 origin of replication
   8624..8661    +  CDS            lacI (fragment): lac repressor; lacI; The lac repressor binds to the lac operator to inhibit transcription in E. coli. This inhibition can be relieved by adding lactose or isopropyl-β-D-thiogalactopyranoside (IPTG).
   8674..8695    +  protein_bind   CAP binding site: CAP binding activates transcription in the presence of cAMP. E. coli catabolite activator protein
   8710..8740    +  promoter       lac promoter: promoter for the E. coli lac operon
   8748..8764    +  protein_bind   lac operator: The lac repressor binds to the lac operator to inhibit transcription in E. coli. This inhibition can be relieved by adding lactose or isopropyl-β-D-thiogalactopyranoside (IPTG). lac repressor encoded by lacI
   8798..8881    +  polyA_signal   SV40 poly(A) signal (fragment): SV40 polyadenylation signal
   9048..329     +  CDS            nef (fragment) (across the origin): NEF_HV1BR - Experimental evidence at protein level: Swiss-Prot protein existence level 1. Extracellular Nef protein targets CD4(+) T-lymphocytes for apoptosis by interacting with CXCR4 surface receptors (PubMed:14990729). From Human immunodeficiency virus type 1 group M subtype B (isolate BRU/LAI) (HIV-1).
>Addgene plasmid #208863 | pHAGE-FKBP-GFP-NAP1-S37K/A44E (delta-NDP52) | addgene full sequence | sequence record 418242 | Addgene NGS Result
TGGAAGGGCTAATTCACTCCCAAAGAAGACAAGATATCCTTGATCTGTGGATCTACCACACACAAGGCTA
CTTCCCTGATTAGCAGAACTACACACCAGGGCCAGGGGTCAGATATCCACTGACCTTTGGATGGTGCTAC
AAGCTAGTACCAGTTGAGCCAGATAAGGTAGAAGAGGCCAATAAAGGAGAGAACACCAGCTTGTTACACC
CTGTGAGCCTGCATGGGATGGATGACCCGGAGAGAGAAGTGTTAGAGTGGAGGTTTGACAGCCGCCTAGC
ATTTCATCACGTGGCCCGAGAGCTGCATCCGGAGTACTTCAAGAACTGCTGATATCGAGCTTGCTACAAG
GGACTTTCCGCTGGGGACTTTCCAGGGAGGCGTGGCCTGGGCGGGACTGGGGAGTGGCGAGCCCTCAGAT
CCTGCATATAAGCAGCTGCTTTTTGCCTGTACTGGGTCTCTCTGGTTAGACCAGATCTGAGCCTGGGAGC
TCTCTGGCTAACTAGGGAACCCACTGCTTAAGCCTCAATAAAGCTTGCCTTGAGTGCTTCAAGTAGTGTG
TGCCCGTCTGTTGTGTGACTCTGGTAACTAGAGATCCCTCAGACCCTTTTAGTCAGTGTGGAAAATCTCT
AGCAGTGGCGCCCGAACAGGGACTTGAAAGCGAAAGGGAAACCAGAGGAGCTCTCTCGACGCAGGACTCG
GCTTGCTGAAGCGCGCACGGCAAGAGGCGAGGGGCGGCGACTGGTGAGTACGCCAAAAATTTTGACTAGC
GGAGGCTAGAAGGAGAGAGATGGGTGCGAGAGCGTCAGTATTAAGCGGGGGAGAATTAGATCGCGATGGG
AAAAAATTCGGTTAAGGCCAGGGGGAAAGAAAAAATATAAATTAAAACATATAGTATGGGCAAGCAGGGA
GCTAGAACGATTCGCAGTTAATCCTGGCCTGTTAGAAACATCAGAAGGCTGTAGACAAATACTGGGACAG
CTACAACCATCCCTTCAGACAGGATCAGAAGAACTTAGATCATTATATAATACAGTAGCAACCCTCTATT
GTGTGCATCAAAGGATAGAGATAAAAGACACCAAGGAAGCTTTAGACAAGATAGAGGAAGAGCAAAACAA
AAGTAAGACCACCGCACAGCAAGCGGCCGGCCGCTGATCTTCAGACCTGGAGGAGGAGATATGAGGGACA
ATTGGAGAAGTGAATTATATAAATATAAAGTAGTAAAAATTGAACCATTAGGAGTAGCACCCACCAAGGC
AAAGAGAAGAGTGGTGCAGAGAGAAAAAAGAGCAGTGGGAATAGGAGCTTTGTTCCTTGGGTTCTTGGGA
GCAGCAGGAAGCACTATGGGCGCAGCGTCAATGACGCTGACGGTACAGGCCAGACAATTATTGTCTGGTA
TAGTGCAGCAGCAGAACAATTTGCTGAGGGCTATTGAGGCGCAACAGCATCTGTTGCAACTCACAGTCTG
GGGCATCAAGCAGCTCCAGGCAAGAATCCTGGCTGTGGAAAGATACCTAAAGGATCAACAGCTCCTGGGG
ATTTGGGGTTGCTCTGGAAAACTCATTTGCACCACTGCTGTGCCTTGGAATGCTAGTTGGAGTAATAAAT
CTCTGGAACAGATTTGGAATCACACGACCTGGATGGAGTGGGACAGAGAAATTAACAATTACACAAGCTT
AATACACTCCTTAATTGAAGAATCGCAAAACCAGCAAGAAAAGAATGAACAAGAATTATTGGAATTAGAT
AAATGGGCAAGTTTGTGGAATTGGTTTAACATAACAAATTGGCTGTGGTATATAAAATTATTCATAATGA
TAGTAGGAGGCTTGGTAGGTTTAAGAATAGTTTTTGCTGTACTTTCTATAGTGAATAGAGTTAGGCAGGG
ATATTCACCATTATCGTTTCAGACCCACCTCCCAACCCCGAGGGGACCCGACAGGCCCGAAGGAATAGAA
GAAGAAGGTGGAGAGAGAGACAGAGACAGATCCATTCGATTAGTGAACGGATCTCGACGGTATCGCCGAA
TTAATTCACAAATGGCAGTATTCATCCACAATTTTAAAAGAAAAGGGGGGATTGGGGGGTACAGTGCAGG
GGAAAGAATAGTAGACATAATAGCAACAGACATACAAACTAAAGAATTACAAAAACAAATTACAAAAATT
CAAAATTTTCGGGTTTATTACAGGGACAGCAGAGATCCAGTTTGGACTAGTGGAGTTCCGCGTTACATAA
CTTACGGTAAATGGCCCGCCTGGCTGACCGCCCAACGACCCCCGCCCATTGACGTCAATAATGACGTATG
TTCCCATAGTAACGCCAATAGGGACTTTCCATTGACGTCAATGGGTGGAGTATTTACGGTAAACTGCCCA
CTTGGCAGTACATCAAGTGTATCATATGCCAAGTACGCCCCCTATTGACGTCAATGACGGTAAATGGCCC
GCCTGGCATTATGCCCAGTACATGACCTTATGGGACTTTCCTACTTGGCAGTACATCTACGTATTAGTCA
TCGCTATTACCATGGTGATGCGGTTTTGGCAGTACATCAATGGGCGTGGATAGCGGTTTGACTCACGGGG
ATTTCCAAGTCTCCACCCCATTGACGTCAATGGGAGTTTGTTTTGGCACCAAAATCAACGGGACTTTCCA
AAATGTCGTAACAACTCCGCCCCATTGACGCAAATGGGCGGTAGGCGTGTACGGTGGGAGGTCTATATAA
GCAGAGCTCGTTTAGTGAACCGTCAGATCGCCTGGAGACGCCATCCACGCTGTTTTGACCTCCATAGAAG
ACACCGGCGGCCGCGGTACCGCCACCATGGGAGTGCAGGTGGAAACCATCTCCCCAGGAGACGGGCGCAC
CTTCCCCAAGCGCGGCCAGACCTGCGTGGTGCACTACACCGGGATGCTTGAAGATGGAAAGAAATTTGAT
TCCTCCCGGGACAGAAACAAGCCCTTTAAGTTTATGCTAGGCAAGCAGGAGGTGATCCGAGGCTGGGAAG
AAGGGGTTGCCCAGATGAGTGTGGGTCAGAGAGCCAAACTGACTATATCTCCAGATTATGCCTATGGTGC
CACTGGGCACCCAGGCATCATCCCACCACATGCCACTCTCGTCTTCGATGTGGAGCTTCTAAAACTGGAA
ACTAGAGGCGTGCAGGTCGAGACCATCAGCCCCGGCGACGGCCGCACCTTTCCCAAGAGAGGCCAGACTT
GCGTGGTCCACTACACCGGCATGCTGGAGGACGGCAAGAAGTTCGACAGCAGCCGCGACCGCAACAAGCC
CTTCAAGTTCATGCTGGGCAAACAGGAAGTGATCCGCGGCTGGGAGGAAGGCGTGGCTCAGATGAGCGTG
GGGCAGCGGGCCAAGCTGACCATCAGCCCCGACTATGCCTACGGCGCCACCGGCCACCCCGGCATCATCC
CCCCCCACGCCACCCTGGTGTTCGACGTGGAGCTGCTGAAGCTGGAGACTAGTACCGGTTCTAGAGTGAG
CAAGGGCGAGGAGCTGTTCACCGGGGTGGTGCCCATCCTGGTCGAGCTGGACGGCGACGTAAACGGCCAC
AAGTTCAGCGTGTCCGGCGAGGGCGAGGGCGATGCCACCTACGGCAAGCTGACCCTGAAGTTCATCTGCA
CCACCGGCAAGCTGCCCGTGCCCTGGCCCACCCTCGTGACCACCCTGACCTACGGCGTGCAGTGCTTCAG
CCGCTACCCCGACCACATGAAGCAGCACGACTTCTTCAAGTCCGCCATGCCCGAAGGCTACGTCCAGGAG
CGCACCATCTTCTTCAAGGACGACGGCAACTACAAGACCCGCGCCGAGGTGAAGTTCGAGGGCGACACCC
TGGTGAACCGCATCGAGCTGAAGGGCATCGACTTCAAGGAGGACGGCAACATCCTGGGGCACAAGCTGGA
GTACAACTACAACAGCCACAACGTCTATATCATGGCCGACAAGCAGAAGAACGGCATCAAGGTGAACTTC
AAGATCCGCCACAACATCGAGGACGGCAGCGTGCAGCTCGCCGACCACTACCAGCAGAACACCCCCATCG
GCGACGGCCCCGTGCTGCTGCCCGACAACCACTACCTGAGCACCCAGTCCAAGCTGAGCAAAGACCCCAA
CGAGAAGCGCGATCACATGGTCCTGCTGGAGTTCGTGACCGCCGCCGGGATCACTCTCGGCATGGACGAG
CTGTACAAGTCCGGACTCAGATCTCGAGCTCAAGCTTCGAATTCTGCAGTCGACGATGCACTGGTAGAAG
ATGATATCTGTATTCTGAATCATGAAAAAGCCCATAAGAGAGATACAGTGACTCCAGTTTCAATATATTC
AGGAGATGAATCTGTTGCTAAGCATTTTGCTCTTGTCACTGAGTATGAAGACATCAAAAAACGACTTAAG
GATTCAGAGAAAGAGAACTCTTTGTTAAAGAAGAGAATAAGATTTTTGGAAGAAAAGCTAATAGCTCGAT
TTGAAGAAGAAACAAGTTCCGTGGGACGAGAACAAGTAAATAAGGCCTATCATGCATATCGAGAGGTTTG
CATTGATAGAGATAATTTGAAGAGCAAACTGGACAAAATGAATAAAGACAACTCTGAATCTTTGAAAGTA
TTGAATGAGCAGCTACAATCTAAAGAAGTAGAACTCCTCCAGCTGAGGACAGAGGTGGAAACTCAGCAGG
TGATGAGGAATTTAAATCCACCTTCATCAAACTGGGAGGTGGAAAAGTTGAGCTGTGACCTGAAGATCCA
TGGTTTGGAACAAGAGCTGGAACTGATGAGGAAAGAATGTAGCGATCTCAAAATAGAACTACAGAAAGCC
AAACAAACGGATCCATATCAGGAAGACAATCTGAAGAGCAGAGATCTCCAAAAACTAAGCATTTCAAGTG
ATAATATGCAGCATGCATACTGGGAACTGAAGAGAGAAATGTCTAATTTACATCTGGTGACTCAAGTACA
AGCTGAACTACTAAGAAAACTGAAAACCTCAACTGCAATCAAGAAAGCCTGTGCCCCTGTAGGATGCAGT
GAAGACCTTGGAAGAGACAGCACAAAACTGCACTTGATGAATTTTACTGCAACATACACAAGACATCCCC
CTCTCTTACCAAATGGCAAAGCTCTTTGTCATACCACATCTTCCCCTTTACCAGGAGATGTAAAGGTTTT
ATCAGAGAAAGCAATCCTCCAATCATGGACAGACAATGAGAGATCCATTCCTAATGATGGTACATGCTTT
CAGGAACACAGTTCTTATGGCAGAAATTCTCTGGAAGACAATTCCTGGGTATTTCCAAGTCCTCCTAAAT
CAAGTGAGACAGCATTTGGGGAAACTAAAACTAAAACTTTGCCTTTACCCAACCTTCCACCACTGCATTA
CTTGGATCAACATAATCAGAACTGCCTTTATAAGAATTAGGGATCCTAATCAACCTCTGGATTACAAAAT
TTGTGAAAGATTGACTGGTATTCTTAACTATGTTGCTCCTTTTACGCTATGTGGATACGCTGCTTTAATG
CCTTTGTATCATGCTATTGCTTCCCGTATGGCTTTCATTTTCTCCTCCTTGTATAAATCCTGGTTGCTGT
CTCTTTATGAGGAGTTGTGGCCCGTTGTCAGGCAACGTGGCGTGGTGTGCACTGTGTTTGCTGACGCAAC
CCCCACTGGTTGGGGCATTGCCACCACCTGTCAGCTCCTTTCCGGGACTTTCGCTTTCCCCCTCCCTATT
GCCACGGCGGAACTCATCGCCGCCTGCCTTGCCCGCTGCTGGACAGGGGCTCGGCTGTTGGGCACTGACA
ATTCCGTGGTGTTGTCGGGGAAATCATCGTCCTTTCCTTGGCTGCTCGCCTGTGTTGCCACCTGGATTCT
GCGCGGGACGTCCTTCTGCTACGTCCCTTCGGCCCTCAATCCAGCGGACCTTCCTTCCCGCGGCCTGCTG
CCGGCTCTGCGGCCTCTTCCGCGTCTTCGCCTTCGCCCTCAGACGAGTCGGATCTCCCTTTGGGCCGCCT
CCCCGCCTGAGATCCTTTAAGACCAATGACTTACAAGGCAGCTGTAGATCTTAGCCACTTTTTAAAAGAA
AAGGGGGGACTGGAAGGGCTAATTCACTCCCAACGAAGACAAGATCTGCTTTTTGCTTGTACTGGGTCTC
TCTGGTTAGACCAGATCTGAGCCTGGGAGCTCTCTGGCTAACTAGGGAACCCACTGCTTAAGCCTCAATA
AAGCTTGCCTTGAGTGCTTCAAGTAGTGTGTGCCCGTCTGTTGTGTGACTCTGGTAACTAGAGATCCCTC
AGACCCTTTTAGTCAGTGTGGAAAATCTCTAGCAGTAGTAGTTCATGTCATCTTATTATTCAGTATTTAT
AACTTGCAAAGAAATGAATATCAGAGAGTGAGAGGCCCGGGTTAATTAAGGAAAGGGCTAGATCATTCTT
GAAGACGAAAGGGCCTCGTGATACGCCTATTTTTATAGGTTAATGTCATGATAATAATGGTTTCTTAGAC
GTCAGGTGGCACTTTTCGGGGAAATGTGCGCGGAACCCCTATTTGTTTATTTTTCTAAATACATTCAAAT
ATGTATCCGCTCATGAGACAATAACCCTGATAAATGCTTCAATAATATTGAAAAAGGAAGAGTATGAGTA
TTCAACATTTCCGTGTCGCCCTTATTCCCTTTTTTGCGGCATTTTGCCTTCCTGTTTTTGCTCACCCAGA
AACGCTGGTGAAAGTAAAAGATGCTGAAGATCAGTTGGGTGCACGAGTGGGTTACATCGAACTGGATCTC
AACAGCGGTAAGATCCTTGAGAGTTTTCGCCCCGAAGAACGTTTTCCAATGATGAGCACTTTTAAAGTTC
TGCTATGTGGCGCGGTATTATCCCGTGTTGACGCCGGGCAAGAGCAACTCGGTCGCCGCATACACTATTC
TCAGAATGACTTGGTTGAGTACTCACCAGTCACAGAAAAGCATCTTACGGATGGCATGACAGTAAGAGAA
TTATGCAGTGCTGCCATAACCATGAGTGATAACACTGCGGCCAACTTACTTCTGACAACGATCGGAGGAC
CGAAGGAGCTAACCGCTTTTTTGCACAACATGGGGGATCATGTAACTCGCCTTGATCGTTGGGAACCGGA
GCTGAATGAAGCCATACCAAACGACGAGCGTGACACCACGATGCCTGTAGCAATGGCAACAACGTTGCGC
AAACTATTAACTGGCGAACTACTTACTCTAGCTTCCCGGCAACAATTAATAGACTGGATGGAGGCGGATA
AAGTTGCAGGACCACTTCTGCGCTCGGCCCTTCCGGCTGGCTGGTTTATTGCTGATAAATCTGGAGCCGG
TGAGCGTGGGTCTCGCGGTATCATTGCAGCACTGGGGCCAGATGGTAAGCCCTCCCGTATCGTAGTTATC
TACACGACGGGGAGTCAGGCAACTATGGATGAACGAAATAGACAGATCGCTGAGATAGGTGCCTCACTGA
TTAAGCATTGGTAACTGTCAGACCAAGTTTACTCATATATACTTTAGATTGATTTAAAACTTCATTTTTA
ATTTAAAAGGATCTAGGTGAAGATCCTTTTTGATAATCTCATGACCAAAATCCCTTAACGTGAGTTTTCG
TTCCACTGAGCGTCAGACCCCGTAGAAAAGATCAAAGGATCTTCTTGAGATCCTTTTTTTCTGCGCGTAA
TCTGCTGCTTGCAAACAAAAAAACCACCGCTACCAGCGGTGGTTTGTTTGCCGGATCAAGAGCTACCAAC
TCTTTTTCCGAAGGTAACTGGCTTCAGCAGAGCGCAGATACCAAATACTGTTCTTCTAGTGTAGCCGTAG
TTAGGCCACCACTTCAAGAACTCTGTAGCACCGCCTACATACCTCGCTCTGCTAATCCTGTTACCAGTGG
CTGCTGCCAGTGGCGATAAGTCGTGTCTTACCGGGTTGGACTCAAGACGATAGTTACCGGATAAGGCGCA
GCGGTCGGGCTGAACGGGGGGTTCGTGCACACAGCCCAGCTTGGAGCGAACGACCTACACCGAACTGAGA
TACCTACAGCGTGAGCTATGAGAAAGCGCCACGCTTCCCGAAGGGAGAAAGGCGGACAGGTATCCGGTAA
GCGGCAGGGTCGGAACAGGAGAGCGCACGAGGGAGCTTCCAGGGGGAAACGCCTGGTATCTTTATAGTCC
TGTCGGGTTTCGCCACCTCTGACTTGAGCGTCGATTTTTGTGATGCTCGTCAGGGGGGCGGAGCCTATGG
AAAAACGCCAGCAACGCGGCCTTTTTACGGTTCCTGGCCTTTTGCTGGCCTTTTGCTCACATGTTCTTTC
CTGCGTTATCCCCTGATTCTGTGGATAACCGTATTACCGCCTTTGAGTGAGCTGATACCGCTCGCCGCAG
CCGAACGACCGAGCGCAGCGAGTCAGTGAGCGAGGAAGCGGAAGAGCGCCCAATACGCAAACCGCCTCTC
CCCGCGCGTTGGCCGATTCATTAATGCAGCAAGCTCATGGCTGACTAATTTTTTTTATTTATGCAGAGGC
CGAGGCCGCCTCGGCCTCTGAGCTATTCCAGAAGTAGTGAGGAGGCTTTTTTGGAGGCCTAGGCTTTTGC
AAAAAGCTCCCCGTGGCACGACAGGTTTCCCGACTGGAAAGCGGGCAGTGAGCGCAACGCAATTAATGTG
AGTTAGCTCACTCATTAGGCACCCCAGGCTTTACACTTTATGCTTCCGGCTCGTATGTTGTGTGGAATTG
TGAGCGGATAACAATTTCACACAGGAAACAGCTATGACATGATTACGAATTTCACAAATAAAGCATTTTT
TTCACTGCATTCTAGTTGTGGTTTGTCCAAACTCATCAATGTATCTTATCATGTCTGGATCAACTGGATA
ACTCAAGCTAACCAAAATCATCCCAAACTTCCCACCCCATACCCTATTACCACTGCCAATTACCTGTGGT
TTCATTTACTCTAAACCTGTGATTCCTCTGAATTATTTTCATTTTAAAGAAATTGTATTTGTTAAATATG
TACTACAAACTTAGTAGT
